>Addgene plasmid #135167 | CI-4 | addgene full sequence | sequence record 269506 | Addgene NGS Result
GTTGACACTCTATCGTTGATAGAGTCATTTTACCACTCCCTATCAGTGATAGAGAAAAGAATTCAAAAGA
TCTAAAGAGGAGAAAGGATCTATGACGACACAGGTCCCACCTTCCGCGTTGCTTCCGTTGAACCCGGAGC
AACTGGCACGCCTTCAGGCGGCCACGACCGATTTAACTCCCACCCAGCTTGCCTGGGTTTCTGGCTATTT
CTGGGGCGTACTCAATCAGCAGCCTGCTGCGCTTGCAGCGACGCCAGCGCCAGCCGCAGAAATGCCGGGT
ATAACTATTATCTCCGCCTCGCAAACCGGCAATGCGCGCCGGGTTGCTGAAGCATTACGTGATGATTTAT
TAGCAGCAAAACTGAACGTTAAGCTGGTGAACGCGGGCGACTATAAATTCAAACAAATCGCCAGCGAAAA
ACTGCTCATCGTAGTGACGTCAACGCAAGGGGAAGGGGAACCGCCGGAAGAAGCCGTCGCGCTGCATAAG
TTCCTGTTCTCCAAAAAAGCGCCAAAGCTGGAAAACACCGCGTTTGCCGTGTTTAGCCTCGGCGATAGCT
CTTATGAATTTTTCTGCCAGTCCGGGAAAGATTTCGACAGCAAGCTGGCGGAACTGGGTGGTGAACGCCT
GCTCGACCGTGTCGATGCCGACGTAGAATACCAGAAAGGAGGATCAGAATGGCGAAGGAAGATAGTAGAC
GTGTTGAAGGCGAGGTTACCGAGTGCCTCCCCAGCACAAGCTGCCGCGTCCGCCTCAGTGAACGAAAAGT
TGTCCTCGTCACCATACACAAAAGAAGCTCCCTTAACAGCATCTCTATCAGTGAATCAAAAAATAACAGG
TCGGGACTCACTCAAAGACGTCCGTCACATAGAAATATCGTATTTAGATAGCGGGATGCGTTACCAGCCG
GGTGACGCGCTGGGCGTCTGGTATCAGAACGATCCGGCACTGGTGAAAGAACTTGTCGAACTGCTGTGGC
TGAAAGGCGATGAACCTGTCACCGTCGAGGGCAAAACGTTGCCTCTGAACGAAGCGCTACAGTGGCACTT
CGAACTGACCGTCAACACCGCCAACATTGTTGAGAATTACGCCACGCTTACCCGCAGTGAAACACTGCTG
CCGCTGGTGGGCGATAAAGCGAAGTTACAGCATTACGCCGCGACGACGCCGATTGTCGACATGGTGCGTT
TCTCCCCGGCACAGCTTGATGCCGAAGCGCTAATTAATCTGCTGCGCCCGCTGACGCCGCGTCTGTATTC
CATCGCCTCCTCGCAGGCGGAAGTCGAGAACGAAGTACACGTCACCGTTGGTGTGGTGCGTTACGACGTG
GAAGGCCGCGCCCGTGCCGGTGGTGCCTCCAGCTTCCTCGCTGACCGCGTGGAAGAAGAGGGCGAAGTCC
GCGTATTTATCGAACATAACGATAACTTCCGCCTGCCAGCCAATCCAGAAACCCCGGTGATTATGATTGG
CCCAGGCACCGGTATTGCGCCGTTCCGCGCCTTTATGCAGCAACGCGCCGCCGACGAAGCGCCAGGTAAA
AACTGGCTGTTCTTTGGTAATCCGCACTTTACGGAAGACTTCCTGTACCAGGTGGAGTGGCAGCGCTACG
TCAAAGATGGCGTGCTGACACGTATCGATCTTGCCTGGTCGCGCGATCAAAAAGAAAAAGTTTACGTACA
AGACAAACTGCGCGAACAGGGCGCGGAGCTGTGGCGCTGGATCAATGATGGTGCCCACATTTATGTCTGC
GGCGACGCTAATCGCATGGCGAAAGACGTTGAGCAGGCACTTCTGGAAGTGATTGCCGAATTTGGTGGCA
TGGACACCGAAGCGGCGGATGAATTTTTAAGTGAGCTGCGCGTAGAGCGCCGTTATCAGCGAGATGTCTA
CTAACTCGAGTAAGGATCTCCAGGCATCAAATAAAACGAAAGGCTCAGTCGAAAGACTGGGCCTTTCGTT
TTATCTGTTGTTTGTCGGTGAACGCTCTCTACTAGAGTCACACTGGCTCACCTTCGGGTGGGCCTTTCTG
CGTTTATACCTAGGGATATATTCCGCTTCCTCGCTCACTGACTCGCTACGCTCGGTCGTTCGACTGCGGC
GAGCGGAAATGGCTTACGAACGGGGCGGAGATTTCCTGGAAGATGCCAGGAAGATACTTAACAGGGAAGT
GAGAGGGCCGCGGCAAAGCCGTTTTTCCATAGGCTCCGCCCCCCTGACAAGCATCACGAAATCTGACGCT
CAAATCAGTGGTGGCGAAACCCGACAGGACTATAAAGATACCAGGCGTTTCCCCCTGGCGGCTCCCTCGT
GCGCTCTCCTGTTCCTGCCTTTCGGTTTACCGGTGTCATTCCGCTGTTATGGCCGCGTTTGTCTCATTCC
ACGCCTGACACTCAGTTCCGGGTAGGCAGTTCGCTCCAAGCTGGACTGTATGCACGAACCCCCCGTTCAG
TCCGACAGCTGCGCCTTATCCGGTAACTATCGTCTTGAGTCCAACCCGGAAAGACATGCAAAAGCACAAC
TGGCAGCAGCCACTGGTAATTGATTTAGAGGAGTTAGTCTTGAAGTCATGCGCCGGTTAAGGCTAAACTG
AAAGGACAAGTTTTGGTGACTGCGCTCCTCCAAGCCAGTTACCTCGGTTCAAAGAGTTGGTAGCTCAGAG
AACCTTCGAAAAACCGCCCTGCAAGGCGGTTTTTTCGTTTTCAGAGCAAGAGATTACGCGCAGACCAAAA
CGATCTCAAGAAGATCATCTTATTAATCAGATAAAATATTTCTAGATTTCAGTGCAATTTATCTCTTCAA
ATGTAGCACCTGAAGTCAGCCCCATACGATATAAGTTGTTACTAGTGCTTGGATTCTCACCAATAAAAAA
CGCCCGGCGGCAACCGAGCGTTCTGAACAAATCCAGATGGAGTTCTGAGGTCATTACTGGATCTATCAAC
AGGAGTCCAAGCGAGCTCGATATCAAATTACGCCCCGCCCTGCCACTCATCGCAGTACTACTAGTGCTTG
GATTCTCACCAATAAAAAACGCCCGGCGGCAACCGAGCGTTCTGAACAAATCCAGATGGAGTTCTGAGGT
CATTACTGGATCTATCAACAGGAGTCCAAGCGAGCTCTCGAACCCCAGAGTCCCGCTTATTTGCCGACTA
CCTTGGTGATCTCGCCTTTCACGTAGTGGACAAATTCTTCCAACTGATCTGCGCGCGAGGCCAAGCGATC
TTCTTCTTGTCCAAGATAAGCCTGTCTAGCTTCAAGTATGACGGGCTGATACTGGGCCGGCAGGCGCTCC
ATTGCCCAGTCGGCAGCGACATCCTTCGGCGCGATTTTGCCGGTTACTGCGCTGTACCAAATGCGGGACA
ACGTAAGCACTACATTTCGCTCATCGCCAGCCCAGTCGGGCGGCGAGTTCCATAGCGTTAAGGTTTCATT
TAGCGCCTCAAATAGATCCTGTTCAGGAACCGGATCAAAGAGTTCCTCCGCCGCTGGACCTACCAAGGCA
ACGCTATGTTCTCTTGCTTTTGTCAGCAAGATAGCCAGATCAATGTCGATCGTGGCTGGCTCGAAGATAC
CTGCAAGAATGTCATTGCGCTGCCATTCTCCAAATTGCAGTTCGCGCTTAGCTGGATAACGCCACGGAAT
GATGTCGTCGTGCACAACAATGGTGACTTCTACAGCGCGGAGAATCTCGCTCTCTCCAGGGGAAGCCGAA
GTTTCCAAAAGGTCGTTGATCAAAGCTCGCCGCGTTGTTTCATCAAGCCTTACGGTCACCGTAACTAGCA
AATCAATATCACTGTGTGGCTTCAGGCCGCCATCCACTGCGGAGCCGTACAAATGTACGGCCAGCAACGT
CGGTTCGAGATGGCGCTCGATGGCGCCAACTACCTCTGATAGTTGAGTCGATACTTCGGTGATCACCGCT
TCCCTCATAATGTTTAACTTTGTTTTAGGGCGACTGCCCTGCTGCGTAACATCGTTGCTGCTCCATAACA
TCAAACATCGACCCATGGCGTAACGCGCTTGCTGCTTGGATGCCCGAGGCATAGACTGTACCCCAAAAAA
ACAGTCATAGCAAGCCATGAAAACCGCCACTGCACCGTTACCACCGCTGCGTTCGGTCAAGGTTCTGGAC
CAGTTGCGTGAGCGCATGCGAAACGATCCTCATCCTGTCTCTTGATCAGATCTTGATCCCCTGCGCCATC
AGATCCTTGGCGGCAAGAAAGCCATCCAGTTTACTTTGCAGGGCTTCCCAACCTTACCAGAGGGCGCCCC
AGCTGGCAATTCCGACGTCGACGTCTTAAGACCCACTTTCACATTTAAGTTGTTTTTCTAATCCGCATAT
GATCAATTCAAGGCCGAATAAGAAGGCTGGCTCTGCACCTTGGTGATCAAATAATTCGATAGCTTGTCGT
AATAATGGCGGCATACTATCAGTAGTAGGTGTTTCCCTTTCTTCTTTAGCGACTTGATGCTCTTGATCTT
CCAATACGCAACCTAAAGTAAAATGCCCCACAGCGCTGAGTGCATATAATGCATTCTCTAGTGAAAAACC
TTGTTGGCATAAAAAGGCTAATTGATTTTCGAGAGTTTCATACTGTTTTTCTGTAGGCCGTGTACCTAAA
TGTACTTTTGCTCCATCGCGATGACTTAGTAAAGCACATCTAAAACTTTTAGCGTTATTACGTAAAAAAT
CTTGCCAGCTTTCCCCTTCTAAAGGGCAAAAGTGAGTATGGTGCCTATCTAACATCTCAATGGCTAAGGC
GTCGAGCAAAGCCCGCTTATTTTTTACATGCCAATACAATGTAGGCTGCTCTACACCTAGCTTCTGGGCG
AGTTTACGGGTTGTTAAACCTTCGATTCCGACCTCATTAAGCAGCTCTAATGCGCTGTTAATCACTTTAC
TTTTATCTAATCTAGACATCATTAATTCCTAATTTTT
Features (pLannotate 1.2.2; 14 found; start..end, strand, type, name):
      1..56      +  promoter       tetR/tetA promoters: tetR; overlapping promoters for bacterial tetR and tetA
     92..1891    +  CDS            cysJ: CYSJ_ECOLI - Experimental evidence at protein level: Swiss-Prot protein existence level 1. Component of the sulfite reductase complex that catalyzes the 6-electron reduction of sulfite to sulfide. This is one of several activities required for the biosynthesis of L-cysteine from sulfate. The flavoprotein component catalyzes the electron flow from NADPH -> FAD -> FMN to the hemoprotein component. From Escherichia coli (strain K12).
   1918..1989    +  terminator     rrnB T1 terminator: transcription terminator T1 from the E. coli rrnB gene
   2005..2032    +  terminator     T7Te terminator: phage T7 early transcription terminator
   2051..2106    -  rep_origin     RSF ori (fragment): Plasmids containing the RSF 1030 origin of replication can be propagated in E. coli cells that contain additional plasmids with compatible origins.
   2194..2739    -  rep_origin     p15A ori: Plasmids containing the medium-copy-number p15A origin of replication can be propagated in E. coli cells that contain a second plasmid with the ColE1 origin.
   2853..2947    -  terminator     lambda t0 terminator: transcription terminator from phage lambda
   2968..2999    -  CDS            CmR (fragment): chloramphenicol acetyltransferase; cat; confers resistance to chloramphenicol
   3012..3106    -  terminator     lambda t0 terminator: transcription terminator from phage lambda
   3137..3928    -  CDS            SmR: aminoglycoside adenylyltransferase (Murphy, 1985); aadA; confers resistance to spectinomycin and streptomycin
   3935..3991    -  CDS            GmR (fragment): gentamycin acetyltransferase; aacC1; confers resistance to gentamycin
   4077..4151    +  CDS            int (fragment): INT2_ECOLX - Protein inferred from homology: Swiss-Prot protein existence level 3. Putative integrase believed to be involved in the insertion of antibiotic resistance genes into plasmids and transposons. From Escherichia coli.
   4179..4283    -  CDS            tnpA (fragment): TN5P_ECOLX - Also known as tnp. Experimental evidence at protein level: Swiss-Prot protein existence level 1. Mediates transposition of transposon Tn5 by a 'cut and paste' mechanism. First, the monomeric transposase binds the 19 bp inverted DNA repeats flanking the transposon. Then, dimerization of the DNA- bound transposase creates a synaptic DNA complex. After nicking of the first DNA strand, excision of the transposon proceeds through a series of intermediates. The transposase then mediates the insertion of the transposon at a new site by strand transfer. The activity of the wild- type tran
   4296..4919    -  CDS            TetR: tetracycline repressor TetR; tetR from transposon Tn10; TetR binds to the tetracycline operator tetO to inhibit transcription. This inhibition can be relieved by adding tetracycline or doxycycline.
