[The description below was written by a language model from this plasmid's Addgene catalogue record and pLannotate feature annotations shown in this document.]
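Description:
CI-4 is a bacterial synthetic-biology plasmid of about 4.9 kb, built on the pH9 backbone and used in E. coli to express "functional variant 4" of a synthetic cysJ-infA overlapping (entangled) sequence. It replicates from a p15A origin, which the catalogue lists as low copy and which is compatible with ColE1-type plasmids. Selection is with spectinomycin through the aadA (SmR) aminoglycoside adenylyltransferase gene. The annotation also picks up short fragments of an RSF origin, CmR, GmR, an integrase and the Tn5 transposase. These are most likely non-functional remnants of earlier cloning steps or of the resistance cassette's origin, not working parts.

The payload is an approximately 1.8 kb synthetic open reading frame placed directly downstream of the tetR/tetA (TetO) promoter region and followed by tandem rrnB T1 and T7Te terminators. The feature table identifies this ORF as cysJ, the flavoprotein component of E. coli sulfite reductase, which is needed to make cysteine from sulfate. According to the catalogue entry, the region also carries an overlapping infA sequence, but infA is not annotated as a separate feature in the table, so its exact position and reading frame cannot be taken from this record. A TetR repressor gene lies on the opposite strand, adjacent to the promoter across the plasmid's circular junction. The cassette should therefore be repressed until tetracycline-class inducers release TetR from the operator.

The associated work concerns sequence entanglement, the encoding of two genes within a single stretch of DNA, as a way to improve the stability and containment of genetic information in cells. CI-4 is one tested design of such an overlap.
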