Addgene plasmid #135167: CI-4
Purpose: Expressing cysJ-infA functional variant 4
Depositing lab: Harris Wang. Depositing organization: Columbia University. Publication: Synthetic sequence entanglement augments stability and containment of genetic information in cells. Blazejewski T, Ho HI, Wang HH. Science. 2019 Aug 9;365(6453):595-598. doi: 10.1126/science.aav5477. PubMed 31395784.
Backbone
  Vector backbone: pH9
  Backbone size w/o insert (bp): 3100
  Total vector size (bp): 4900
  Vector type: Synthetic Biology
Growth in bacteria
  Bacterial resistance: Spectinomycin, 50 μg/mL
  Growth temperature: 37°C
  Growth strain: DH5alpha
  Copy number: Low Copy
Gene/Insert
  Gene/Insert name: CysJ-infA overlapping region in CI-4
  Species: Synthetic
  Insert size (bp): 1800
  Promoter: TetO
  Cloning method: Gibson Cloning
  Sequencing primers: 5′ ACCTCATTAAGCAGCTCTAATGCGCTG; 3′ TGTGACTCTAGTAGAGAGCGTTCAC
Terms and licenses: Academic/Nonprofit Terms; Industry Terms: Not Available to Industry
How to cite: CI-4 was a gift from Harris Wang (Addgene plasmid # 135167 ; http://n2t.net/addgene:135167 ; RRID:Addgene_135167)
