>Addgene plasmid #135167 | CI-4 | depositor partial sequence | sequence record 271282 | CysJ-infA overlapping region in CI-4
TCCGGGAAAGATTTCGACAGCAAGCTGGCGGAACTGGGTGGTGAACGCCTGCTCGACCGTGTCGATGCCG
ACGTAGAATACCAGAAAGGAGGATCAGAATGGCGAAGGAAGATAGTAGACGTGTTGAAGGCGAGGTTACC
GAGTGCCTCCCCAGCACAAGCTGCCGCGTCCGCCTCAGTGAACGAAAAGTTGTCCTCGTCACCATACACA
AAAGAAGCTCCCTTAACAGCATCTCTATCAGTGAATCAAAAAATAACAGGTCGGGACTCACTCAAAGACG
TCCGTCACATAGAAATATCGTATTTAGATAGCGGGATGCGTTACCAGCCGGGTGACGCGCTGGGCGTCTG
GTATCAGAACGATCCGGCACTGGTGAAAGAAC
